Addgene plasmid #203434: pCDNA3-HA-HA-human CMYC (277-357)
Purpose: Mammalian expression of MYC
Depositing lab: Yoshiaki Ito. Depositing organization: National University of Singapore. Publication: RUNX3 inactivates oncogenic MYC through disruption of MYC/MAX complex and subsequent recruitment of GSK3beta-FBXW7 cascade. Oei V, Chuang LSH, Matsuo J, Srivastava S, Teh M, Ito Y. Commun Biol. 2023 Jul 3;6(1):689. doi: 10.1038/s42003-023-05037-0. PubMed 37400551.
Backbone
  Vector backbone: pcDNA3
  Backbone manufacturer: Invitrogen
  Vector type: Mammalian Expression
Growth in bacteria
  Bacterial resistance: Ampicillin, 100 μg/mL
  Growth temperature: 37°C
  Growth strain: DH5alpha
  Copy number: High Copy
Gene/Insert
  Gene/Insert name: MYC
  Species: H. sapiens (human)
  Entrez Gene: MYC (a.k.a. MRTL, MYCC, bHLHe39, c-Myc)
  Tag / fusion protein: 2 x HA (N terminal on insert)
  Cloning method: Restriction Enzyme; 5′ cloning site Unknown (unknown if destroyed)
  Sequencing primers: 5′ CMV-F; 3′ BGHrev
Terms and licenses: Academic/Nonprofit Terms; Industry Terms: Not Available to Industry
How to cite: pCDNA3-HA-HA-human CMYC (277-357) was a gift from Yoshiaki Ito (Addgene plasmid # 203434 ; http://n2t.net/addgene:203434 ; RRID:Addgene_203434)
