[The description below was written by a language model from this plasmid's Addgene catalogue record and pLannotate feature annotations shown in this document.]
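Description:
pCDNA3-HA-HA-human CMYC (277-357) is a mammalian expression plasmid built on the Invitrogen pcDNA3 backbone, about 5.7 kb according to the full sequencing record. It carries a fragment of the human MYC proto-oncogene which, judging by the construct name, corresponds to residues 277–357, fused at its N terminus to two copies of the HA epitope tag. In bacteria it is maintained at high copy through a ColE1/pUC-type origin and selected with ampicillin via the β-lactamase gene. An f1 origin is also present and can support single-stranded DNA production.

Expression of the tagged fragment is driven by the human cytomegalovirus immediate-early enhancer and promoter and terminated by the bovine growth hormone polyadenylation signal. T7 and SP6 phage promoters flank the cloning region, so the insert could also be transcribed in vitro. The automated annotation does not call the HA tags or the MYC coding region as such, but it does detect the c-Myc nuclear localization signal within the insert, which is consistent with the stated residue range and suggests the fragment may localize to the nucleus. A separate cassette of the SV40 early promoter, neomycin phosphotransferase and SV40 polyadenylation signal permits G418 selection of stably transfected mammalian cells. Short matches to ble, lacI, bom and an HIV-1 LTR are most likely backbone remnants or incidental hits.

The stated purpose is mammalian expression of MYC. As a truncation construct with a double HA tag for detection or immunoprecipitation, it is suited to domain mapping of MYC protein interactions. The associated publication concerns RUNX3 disruption of the MYC/MAX complex and recruitment of the GSK3β–FBXW7 pathway. The restriction sites used for cloning are not recorded.
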