Features (pLannotate 1.2.2; 21 found; start..end, strand, type, name):
     18..347     +  promoter       SV40 promoter: SV40 enhancer and early promoter
    414..1205    +  CDS            neo: KKA2_KLEPN - Also known as kan, nptII. Experimental evidence at protein level: Swiss-Prot protein existence level 1. Resistance to kanamycin, neomycin, paromomycin, ribostamycin, butirosin and gentamicin B. From Klebsiella pneumoniae.
   1229..1387    +  CDS            ble (fragment): BLE_KLEPN - Experimental evidence at protein level: Swiss-Prot protein existence level 1. Binding protein with a strong affinity to the bleomycin family of antibiotics. Binds to CL990; an antimitotic-antibiotic compound. From Klebsiella pneumoniae.
   1382..1503    +  polyA_signal   SV40 poly(A) signal: SV40 polyadenylation signal
   1576..1592    -  protein_bind   lac operator: The lac repressor binds to the lac operator to inhibit transcription in E. coli. This inhibition can be relieved by adding lactose or isopropyl-β-D-thiogalactopyranoside (IPTG). lac repressor encoded by lacI
   1600..1630    -  promoter       lac promoter: promoter for the E. coli lac operon
   1645..1666    -  protein_bind   CAP binding site: CAP binding activates transcription in the presence of cAMP. E. coli catabolite activator protein
   1679..1771    -  CDS            lacI (fragment): lac repressor; lacI; The lac repressor binds to the lac operator to inhibit transcription in E. coli. This inhibition can be relieved by adding lactose or isopropyl-β-D-thiogalactopyranoside (IPTG).
   1954..2542    -  rep_origin     ori: high-copy-number ColE1/pMB1/pBR322/pUC origin of replication
   2713..3573    -  CDS            AmpR: β-lactamase; bla; confers resistance to ampicillin, carbenicillin, and related antibiotics
   3574..3678    -  promoter       AmpR promoter: bla
   3737..3789    -  misc_feature   bom (fragment): basis of mobility region from pBR322
   3944..4323    +  enhancer       CMV enhancer: human cytomegalovirus immediate early enhancer
   4324..4527    +  promoter       CMV promoter: human cytomegalovirus (CMV) immediate early promoter
   4523..4556    +  LTR            5' LTR (truncated) (fragment): truncated 5' long terminal repeat (LTR) from HIV-1
   4572..4590    +  promoter       T7 promoter: promoter for bacteriophage T7 RNA polymerase
   4823..4849    +  CDS            c-myc NLS: nuclear localization signal of human c-Myc proto-oncogene (Dang and Lee, 1988)
   4997..5015    -  promoter       SP6 promoter: promoter for bacteriophage SP6 RNA polymerase
   5041..5265    +  polyA_signal   bGH poly(A) signal: bovine growth hormone polyadenylation signal
   5269..5290    +  promoter       SV40 promoter (fragment): SV40 enhancer and early promoter
   5311..4       +  rep_origin     f1 ori (across the origin) (sequence partly withheld): f1 bacteriophage origin of replication; arrow indicates direction of (+) strand synthesis
>Addgene plasmid #203434 | pCDNA3-HA-HA-human CMYC (277-357) | addgene full sequence | sequence record 403666 | Addgene NGS Result
AATTAATTCTGTGGAATGTGTGTCAGTTAGGGTGTGGAAAGTCCCCAGGCTCCCCAGCAGGCAGAAGTAT
GCAAAGCATGCATCTCAATTAGTCAGCAACCAGGTGTGGAAAGTCCCCAGGCTCCCCAGCAGGCAGAAGT
ATGCAAAGCATGCATCTCAATTAGTCAGCAACCATAGTCCCGCCCCTAACTCCGCCCATCCCGCCCCTAA
CTCCGCCCAGTTCCGCCCATTCTCCGCCCCATGGCTGACTAATTTTTTTTATTTATGCAGAGGCCGAGGC
CGCCTCTGCCTCTGAGCTATTCCAGAAGTAGTGAGGAGGCTTTTTTGGAGGCCTAGGCTTTTGCAAAAAG
CTCCCGGGAGCTTGTATATCCATTTTCGGATCTGATCAAGAGACAGGATGAGGATCGTTTCGCATGATTG
AACAAGATGGATTGCACGCAGGTTCTCCGGCCGCTTGGGTGGAGAGGCTATTCGGCTATGACTGGGCACA
ACAGACAATCGGCTGCTCTGATGCCGCCGTGTTCCGGCTGTCAGCGCAGGGGCGCCCGGTTCTTTTTGTC
AAGACCGACCTGTCCGGTGCCCTGAATGAACTGCAGGACGAGGCAGCGCGGCTATCGTGGCTGGCCACGA
CGGGCGTTCCTTGCGCAGCTGTGCTCGACGTTGTCACTGAAGCGGGAAGGGACTGGCTGCTATTGGGCGA
AGTGCCGGGGCAGGATCTCCTGTCATCTCACCTTGCTCCTGCCGAGAAAGTATCCATCATGGCTGATGCA
ATGCGGCGGCTGCATACGCTTGATCCGGCTACCTGCCCATTCGACCACCAAGCGAAACATCGCATCGAGC
GAGCACGTACTCGGATGGAAGCCGGTCTTGTCGATCAGGATGATCTGGACGAAGAGCATCAGGGGCTCGC
GCCAGCCGAACTGTTCGCCAGGCTCAAGGCGCGCATGCCCGACGGCGAGGATCTCGTCGTGACCCATGGC
GATGCCTGCTTGCCGAATATCATGGTGGAAAATGGCCGCTTTTCTGGATTCATCGACTGTGGCCGGCTGG
GTGTGGCGGACCGCTATCAGGACATAGCGTTGGCTACCCGTGATATTGCTGAAGAGCTTGGCGGCGAATG
GGCTGACCGCTTCCTCGTGCTTTACGGTATCGCCGCTCCCGATTCGCAGCGCATCGCCTTCTATCGCCTT
CTTGACGAGTTCTTCTGAGCGGGACTCTGGGGTTCGAAATGACCGACCAAGCGACGCCCAACCTGCCATC
ACGAGATTTCGATTCCACCGCCGCCTTCTATGAAAGGTTGGGCTTCGGAATCGTTTTCCGGGACGCCGGC
TGGATGATCCTCCAGCGCGGGGATCTCATGCTGGAGTTCTTCGCCCACCCCAACTTGTTTATTGCAGCTT
ATAATGGTTACAAATAAAGCAATAGCATCACAAATTTCACAAATAAAGCATTTTTTTCACTGCATTCTAG
TTGTGGTTTGTCCAAACTCATCAATGTATCTTATCATGTCTGTATACCGTCGACCTCTAGCTAGAGCTTG
GCGTAATCATGGTCATAGCTGTTTCCTGTGTGAAATTGTTATCCGCTCACAATTCCACACAACATACGAG
CCGGAAGCATAAAGTGTAAAGCCTGGGGTGCCTAATGAGTGAGCTAACTCACATTAATTGCGTTGCGCTC
ACTGCCCGCTTTCCAGTCGGGAAACCTGTCGTGCCAGCTGCATTAATGAATCGGCCAACGCGCGGGGAGA
GGCGGTTTGCGTATTGGGCGCTCTTCCGCTTCCTCGCTCACTGACTCGCTGCGCTCGGTCGTTCGGCTGC
GGCGAGCGGTATCAGCTCACTCAAAGGCGGTAATACGGTTATCCACAGAATCAGGGGATAACGCAGGAAA
GAACATGTGAGCAAAAGGCCAGCAAAAGGCCAGGAACCGTAAAAAGGCCGCGTTGCTGGCGTTTTTCCAT
AGGCTCCGCCCCCCTGACGAGCATCACAAAAATCGACGCTCAAGTCAGAGGTGGCGAAACCCGACAGGAC
TATAAAGATACCAGGCGTTTCCCCCTGGAAGCTCCCTCGTGCGCTCTCCTGTTCCGACCCTGCCGCTTAC
CGGATACCTGTCCGCCTTTCTCCCTTCGGGAAGCGTGGCGCTTTCTCATAGCTCACGCTGTAGGTATCTC
AGTTCGGTGTAGGTCGTTCGCTCCAAGCTGGGCTGTGTGCACGAACCCCCCGTTCAGCCCGACCGCTGCG
CCTTATCCGGTAACTATCGTCTTGAGTCCAACCCGGTAAGACACGACTTATCGCCACTGGCAGCAGCCAC
TGGTAACAGGATTAGCAGAGCGAGGTATGTAGGCGGTGCTACAGAGTTCTTGAAGTGGTGGCCTAACTAC
GGCTACACTAGAAGAACAGTATTTGGTATCTGCGCTCTGCTGAAGCCAGTTACCTTCGGAAAAAGAGTTG
GTAGCTCTTGATCCGGCAAACAAACCACCGCTGGTAGCGGTGGTTTTTTTGTTTGCAAGCAGCAGATTAC
GCGCAGAAAAAAAGGATCTCAAGAAGATCCTTTGATCTTTTCTACGGGGTCTGACGCTCAGTGGAACGAA
AACTCACGTTAAGGGATTTTGGTCATGAGATTATCAAAAAGGATCTTCACCTAGATCCTTTTAAATTAAA
AATGAAGTTTTAAATCAATCTAAAGTATATATGAGTAAACTTGGTCTGACAGTTACCAATGCTTAATCAG
TGAGGCACCTATCTCAGCGATCTGTCTATTTCGTTCATCCATAGTTGCCTGACTCCCCGTCGTGTAGATA
ACTACGATACGGGAGGGCTTACCATCTGGCCCCAGTGCTGCAATGATACCGCGAGACCCACGCTCACCGG
CTCCAGATTTATCAGCAATAAACCAGCCAGCCGGAAGGGCCGAGCGCAGAAGTGGTCCTGCAACTTTATC
CGCCTCCATCCAGTCTATTAATTGTTGCCGGGAAGCTAGAGTAAGTAGTTCGCCAGTTAATAGTTTGCGC
AACGTTGTTGCCATTGCTACAGGCATCGTGGTGTCACGCTCGTCGTTTGGTATGGCTTCATTCAGCTCCG
GTTCCCAACGATCAAGGCGAGTTACATGATCCCCCATGTTGTGCAAAAAAGCGGTTAGCTCCTTCGGTCC
TCCGATCGTTGTCAGAAGTAAGTTGGCCGCAGTGTTATCACTCATGGTTATGGCAGCACTGCATAATTCT
CTTACTGTCATGCCATCCGTAAGATGCTTTTCTGTGACTGGTGAGTACTCAACCAAGTCATTCTGAGAAT
AGTGTATGCGGCGACCGAGTTGCTCTTGCCCGGCGTCAATACGGGATAATACCGCGCCACATAGCAGAAC
TTTAAAAGTGCTCATCATTGGAAAACGTTCTTCGGGGCGAAAACTCTCAAGGATCTTACCGCTGTTGAGA
TCCAGTTCGATGTAACCCACTCGTGCACCCAACTGATCTTCAGCATCTTTTACTTTCACCAGCGTTTCTG
GGTGAGCAAAAACAGGAAGGCAAAATGCCGCAAAAAAGGGAATAAGGGCGACACGGAAATGTTGAATACT
CATACTCTTCCTTTTTCAATATTATTGAAGCATTTATCAGGGTTATTGTCTCATGAGCGGATACATATTT
GAATGTATTTAGAAAAATAAACAAATAGGGGTTCCGCGCACATTTCCCCGAAAAGTGCCACCTGACGTCG
ACGGATCGGGAGATCTCCCGATCCCCTATGGTGCACTCTCAGTACAATCTGCTCTGATGCCGCATAGTTA
AGCCAGTATCTGCTCCCTGCTTGTGTGTTGGAGGTCGCTGAGTAGTGCGCGAGCAAAATTTAAGCTACAA
CAAGGCAAGGCTTGACCGACAATTGCATGAAGAATCTGCTTAGGGTTAGGCGTTTTGCGCTGCTTCGCGA
TGTACGGGCCAGATATACGCGTTGACATTGATTATTGACTAGTTATTAATAGTAATCAATTACGGGGTCA
TTAGTTCATAGCCCATATATGGAGTTCCGCGTTACATAACTTACGGTAAATGGCCCGCCTGGCTGACCGC
CCAACGACCCCCGCCCATTGACGTCAATAATGACGTATGTTCCCATAGTAACGCCAATAGGGACTTTCCA
TTGACGTCAATGGGTGGAGTATTTACGGTAAACTGCCCACTTGGCAGTACATCAAGTGTATCATATGCCA
AGTACGCCCCCTATTGACGTCAATGACGGTAAATGGCCCGCCTGGCATTATGCCCAGTACATGACCTTAT
GGGACTTTCCTACTTGGCAGTACATCTACGTATTAGTCATCGCTATTACCATGGTGATGCGGTTTTGGCA
GTACATCAATGGGCGTGGATAGCGGTTTGACTCACGGGGATTTCCAAGTCTCCACCCCATTGACGTCAAT
GGGAGTTTGTTTTGGCACCAAAATCAACGGGACTTTCCAAAATGTCGTAACAACTCCGCCCCATTGACGC
AAATGGGCGGTAGGCGTGTACGGTGGGAGGTCTATATAAGCAGAGCTCTCTGGCTAACTAGAGAACCCAC
TGCTTACTGGCTTATCGAAATTAATACGACTCACTATAGGGAGACCCAAGCTTGGTACCGAGCTCGGATC
TCCCACCATGTACCCTTACGACGTGCCCGACTACGCCGGGTACCCTTACGACGTGCCCGACTACGCCGGA
TCCTCAGAGTCTGGATCACCTTCTGCTGGAGGCCACAGCAAACCTCCTCACAGCCCACTGGTCCTCAAGA
GGTGCCACGTCTCCACACATCAGCACAACTACGCAGCGCCTCCCTCCACTCGGAAGGACTATCCTGCTGC
CAAGAGGGTCAAGTTGGACAGTGTCAGAGTCCTGAGACAGATCAGCAACAACCGAAAATGCACCAGCCCC
AGGTCCTCGGACACCGAGGAGAATGTCAAGAGGTGAGAATTCTGCAGATATCCATCACACTGGCGGCCGC
TCGAGCATGCATCTAGAGGGCCCTATTCTATAGTGTCACCTAAATGCTAGAGCTCGCTGATCAGCCTCGA
CTGTGCCTTCTAGTTGCCAGCCATCTGTTGTTTGCCCCTCCCCCGTGCCTTCCTTGACCCTGGAAGGTGC
CACTCCCACTGTCCTTTCCTAATAAAATGAGGAAATTGCATCGCATTGTCTGAGTAGGTGTCATTCTATT
CTGGGGGGTGGGGTGGGGCAGGACAGCAAGGGGGAGGATTGGGAAGACAATAGCAGGCATGCTGGGGATG
CGGTGGGCTCTATGGCTTCTGAGGCGGAAAGAACCAGCTGGGGCTCTAGGGGGTATCCCC
[124 nt withheld, positions 5311-5434]
C
[91 nt withheld, positions 5436-5526]
A
[49 nt withheld, positions 5528-5576]
CCTTTGACGTTGGAGTCCACGTTCTTT
[37 nt withheld, positions 5604-5640]
ACCCTATCTCGGTCTATTCTTTTGATTTATAAGGGATTTTGCCGATTTCGGCCTATTGGTTAAAAAATGA
GCTGATTTAACAAAAATTTAACGCG
